Addgene plasmid #126909: pCfB8818
Purpose: Template for PCR amplification of HMG1from Yarrowia lipolytica
Depositing lab: Irina Borodina. Depositing organization: Danmarks Tekniske Universitet. Publication: A teaching protocol demonstrating the use of EasyClone and CRISPR/Cas9 for metabolic engineering of Saccharomyces cerevisiae and Yarrowia lipolytica. Milne N, Tramontin LRR, Borodina I. FEMS Yeast Res. 2019 Sep 26. pii: foz062. doi: 10.1093/femsyr/foz062. PubMed 31556952.
Backbone
  Vector backbone: pUC19
  Vector type: Synthetic Biology
Growth in bacteria
  Bacterial resistance: Ampicillin, 100 μg/mL
  Growth temperature: 37°C
  Growth strain: DH5alpha
  Copy number: High Copy
Gene/Insert
  Gene/Insert name: YlHMG1
  Species: Yarrowia lipolytica
  Cloning method: Unknown
Terms and licenses: Academic/Nonprofit Terms; Industry Terms: Not Available to Industry
How to cite: pCfB8818 was a gift from Irina Borodina (Addgene plasmid # 126909 ; http://n2t.net/addgene:126909 ; RRID:Addgene_126909)
