[The description below was written by a language model from this plasmid's Addgene catalogue record and pLannotate feature annotations shown in this document.]
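Description:
pCfB8818 is a pUC19-based bacterial cloning plasmid of about 5.7 kb that stores the HMG1 gene of the oleaginous yeast Yarrowia lipolytica (YlHMG1). It is catalogued as a synthetic biology vector and serves as a PCR template rather than as an expression construct. It is propagated in E. coli at high copy number from the ColE1/pUC-type origin. Selection is by ampicillin through the β-lactamase gene (AmpR) and its own promoter. The remaining backbone annotations are typical pUC remnants: short fragments of rop, the bom region and lacI, together with the lac promoter, lac operator and CAP binding site.

The insert sits within the pUC multiple cloning site, splitting the lacZα region so that only fragments of lacZα and the polylinker are annotated on either side. The automated annotation detects a roughly 2.5 kb coding segment in this region by homology to Saccharomyces cerevisiae HMG1. That label reflects similarity to the reference protein rather than the source organism, which the catalogue gives as Y. lipolytica. The annotated match covers only part of the space between the vector flanks, so the full gene probably extends beyond it. HMG1 encodes HMG-CoA reductase, which converts HMG-CoA to mevalonate and is the rate-limiting step of the sterol (mevalonate) pathway. No yeast promoter, terminator, yeast origin or yeast selection marker is annotated, and the insert lies in the opposite orientation to the lac promoter.

The gene is meant to be amplified from this plasmid and assembled into separate yeast vectors. The associated work is a teaching protocol for EasyClone and CRISPR/Cas9-based metabolic engineering of S. cerevisiae and Y. lipolytica. The cloning method used to build the plasmid is not recorded.
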