Features (pLannotate 1.2.2; 12 found; start..end, strand, type, name):
      1..105     -  promoter       AmpR promoter: bla
    200..235     +  CDS            rop (fragment): Rop protein, which maintains plasmids at low copy number; rop
    337..436     +  misc_feature   bom (fragment): basis of mobility region from pBR322
    442..599     -  CDS            lacZα (fragment): LacZα fragment of β-galactosidase; lacZ fragment
   1122..3626    +  CDS            HMG1 (fragment): HMDH1_YEAST - Experimental evidence at protein level: Swiss-Prot protein existence level 1. One of 2 isozymes that catalyze the conversion of HMG-CoA to mevalonate. It is the rate-limiting enzyme of the sterol biosynthesis pathway. Involved in ergosterol biosynthesis. From Saccharomyces cerevisiae (strain ATCC 204508 / S288c) (Baker's yeast).
   3638..3675    +  misc_feature   MCS (fragment): pUC18/19 multiple cloning site
   3712..3728    -  protein_bind   lac operator: The lac repressor binds to the lac operator to inhibit transcription in E. coli. This inhibition can be relieved by adding lactose or isopropyl-β-D-thiogalactopyranoside (IPTG). lac repressor encoded by lacI
   3736..3766    -  promoter       lac promoter: promoter for the E. coli lac operon
   3781..3802    -  protein_bind   CAP binding site: CAP binding activates transcription in the presence of cAMP. E. coli catabolite activator protein
   3815..3907    -  CDS            lacI (fragment): lac repressor; lacI; The lac repressor binds to the lac operator to inhibit transcription in E. coli. This inhibition can be relieved by adding lactose or isopropyl-β-D-thiogalactopyranoside (IPTG).
   4090..4678    -  rep_origin     ori: high-copy-number ColE1/pMB1/pBR322/pUC origin of replication
   4849..5709    -  CDS            AmpR: β-lactamase; bla; confers resistance to ampicillin, carbenicillin, and related antibiotics
>Addgene plasmid #126909 | pCfB8818 | addgene full sequence | sequence record 248789 | Addgene NGS Result
ACTCTTCCTTTTTCAATATTATTGAAGCATTTATCAGGGTTATTGTCTCATGAGCGGATACATATTTGAA
TGTATTTAGAAAAATAAACAAATAGGGGTTCCGCGCACATTTCCCCGAAAAGTGCCACCTGACGTCTAAG
AAACCATTATTATCATGACATTAACCTATAAAAATAGGCGTATCACGAGGCCCTTTCGTCTCGCGCGTTT
CGGTGATGACGGTGAAAACCTCTGACACATGCAGCTCCCGGAGACGGTCACAGCTTGTCTGTAAGCGGAT
GCCGGGAGCAGACAAGCCCGTCAGGGCGCGTCAGCGGGTGTTGGCGGGTGTCGGGGCTGGCTTAACTATG
CGGCATCAGAGCAGATTGTACTGAGAGTGCACCATATGCGGTGTGAAATACCGCACAGATGCGTAAGGAG
AAAATACCGCATCAGGCGCCATTCGCCATTCAGGCTGCGCAACTGTTGGGAAGGGCGATCGGTGCGGGCC
TCTTCGCTATTACGCCAGCTGGCGAAAGGGGGATGTGCTGCAAGGCGATTAAGTTGGGTAACGCCAGGGT
TTTCCCAGTCACGACGTTGTAAAACGACGGCCAGTGAATTCGAGCTCGGTACCCATCTGTCATGCCACAA
TGCTACAAGCAGCTATTGGAAAGATTGTGGGATTTGCGGTCAACCGACCCATCCACACAGTTGTCCTGAC
GTCCATCGTGGCGTCAACCGCATACCTCGCCATCCTCGACATTGCCATCCCGGGTTTCGAGGGCACACAA
CCCATCTCATACTACCACCCTGCAGCAAAATCTTACGACAACCCTGCTGATTGGACCCACATTGCAGAGG
CCGACATCCCTTCAGACGCCTACCGACTTGCATTTGCCCAGATCCGTGTCAGTGATGTTCAGGGCGGAGA
GGCCCCCACCATCCCTGGCGCCGTGGCCGTGTCTGATCTCGACCACAGAATCGTCATGGACTACAAACAG
TGGGCCCCCTGGACCGCCAGCAACGAGCAGATCGCCTCGGAGAACCACATCTGGAAGCACTCCTTCAAGG
ACCACGTGGCCTTCAGCTGGATCAAGTGGTTCCGATGGGCCTACCTGCGTTTGTCCACTCTCATCCAGGG
GGCAGACAACTTCGACATTGCCGTGGTCGCCCTTGGCTATCTTGCCATGCACTACACCTTCTTCAGTCTC
TTCCGATCCATGCGAAAGGTTGGCTCGCACTTTTGGCTTGCCTCCATGGCTCTGGTCTCTTCCACCTTCG
CTTTCCTGCTTGCGGTGGTGGCTTCCTCTAGCCTGGGTTACCGACCTAGCATGATCACCATGTCCGAGGG
CCTGCCCTTCCTCGTGGTCGCCATTGGCTTTGACCGAAAGGTCAACCTGGCTAGCGAGGTGCTCACATCC
AAGAGCAGCCAGCTCGCTCCCATGGTGCAGGTGATCACAAAGATCGCCTCCAAGGCGCTGTTTGAGTACA
GCCTTGAGGTGGCCGCCCTGTTTGCTGGCGCCTATACCGGAGTTCCTCGACTGTCCCAGTTTTGCTTCTT
ATCTGCTTGGATCCTCATCTTCGACTACATGTTTTTGCTGACCTTCTACTCTGCTGTCCTTGCTATCAAG
TTTGAGATCAATCACATTAAGCGAAACCGAATGATCCAGGATGCTCTCAAGGAGGATGGTGTATCTGCTG
CTGTTGCCGAGAAGGTAGCCGACTCTTCTCCCGACGCCAAGCTCGACCGAAAGTCCGACGTTTCTCTTTT
TGGAGCCTCTGGCGCCATTGCGGTGTTCAAGATCTTCATGGTCCTTGGGTTCCTTGGTCTCAACCTCATC
AACCTGACTGCCATCCCTCACCTTGGCAAGGCAGCCGCCGCTGCCCAGTCTGTGACTCCCATCACCCTCT
CCCCCGAGCTTCTCCATGCCATCCCCGCCTCTGTGCCCGTTGTTGTCACCTTTGTGCCCAGCGTTGTGTA
CGAGCACTCCCAGCTCATTCTGCAGCTGGAGGACGCCCTCACTACCTTCCTGGCTGCCTGCTCCAAAACT
ATTGGTGACCCCGTCATCTCCAAGTACATCTTCCTGTGCCTGATGGTCTCCACCGCCCTGAACGTCTACC
TGTTTGGAGCCACCCGAGAAGTTGTGCGAACCCAGTCTGTGAAGGTGGTTGAGAAGCACGTTCCTATCGT
CATTGAGAAGCCCAGCGAGAAGGAGGAGGACACCTCTTCTGAAGACTCCATTGAGCTGACTGTCGGAAAG
CAGCCCAAGCCCGTGACCGAGACCCGTTCTCTGGACGACCTAGAGGCTATCATGAAGGCAGGTAAGACCA
AGCTTCTGGAGGACCACGAGGTTGTCAAGCTCTCTCTCGAGGGCAAGCTTCCTTTGTATGCTCTTGAGAA
GCAGCTTGGTGACAACACCCGAGCTGTTGGCATCCGACGATCTATCATCTCCCAGCAGTCTAATACCAAG
ACTTTAGAGACCTCAAAGCTTCCTTACCTGCACTACGACTACGACCGTGTTTTTGGAGCCTGTTGCGAGA
ACGTTATTGGTTACATGCCTCTCCCCGTTGGTGTTGCTGGCCCCATGAACATTGATGGCAAGAACTACCA
CATTCCTATGGCCACCACTGAGGGTTGTCTTGTTGCCTCAACCATGCGAGGTTGCAAGGCCATCAACGCC
GGTGGCGGTGTTACCACTGTGCTTACTCAGGACGGTATGACACGAGGTCCTTGTGTTTCCTTCCCCTCTC
TCAAGCGGGCTGGAGCCGCTAAGATCTGGCTTGATTCCGAGGAGGGTCTCAAGTCCATGCGAAAGGCCTT
CAACTCCACCTCTCGATTTGCTCGTCTCCAGTCTCTTCACTCTACCCTTGCTGGTAACCTGCTGTTTATT
CGATTCCGAACCACCACTGGTGATGCCATGGGCATGAACATGATCTCCAAGGGCGTCGAACACTCTCTGG
CCGTCATGGTCAAGGAGTACGGCTTCCCTGATATGGACATTGTGTCTGTCTCGGGTAACTACTGCACTGA
CAAGAAGCCCGCAGCGATCAACTGGATCGAAGGCCGAGGCAAGAGTGTTGTTGCCGAAGCCACCATCCCT
GCTCACATTGTCAAGTCTGTTCTCAAAAGTGAGGTTGACGCTCTTGTTGAGCTCAACATCAGCAAGAATC
TGATCGGTAGTGCCATGGCTGGCTCTGTGGGAGGTTTCAATGCACACGCCGCAAACCTGGTGACCGCCAT
CTACCTTGCCACTGGCCAGGATCCTGCTCAGAATGTCGAGTCTTCCAACTGCATCACGCTGATGAGCAAC
GTCGACGGTAACCTGCTCATCTCCGTTTCCATGCCTTCTATCGAGGTCGGTACCATTGGTGGAGGTACTA
TTTTGGAGCCCCAGGGGGCTATGCTGGAGATGCTTGGCGTGCGAGGTCCTCACATCGAGACCCCCGGTGC
CAACGCCCAACAGCTTGCTCGCATCATTGCTTCTGGAGTTCTTGCAGCGGAGCTTTCGCTGTGTTCTGCT
CTTGCTGCCGGCCATCTTGTGCAAAGTCATATGACCCACAACCGGTCCCAGGCTCCTACTCCGGCCAAGC
AGTCTCAGGCCGATCTGCAGCGTCTACAAAACGGTTCGAATATTTGCATACGGTCATAGATCGCGTGGGG
GATCCTCTAGAGTCGACCTGCAGGCATGCAAGCTTGGCGTAATCATGGTCATAGCTGTTTCCTGTGTGAA
ATTGTTATCCGCTCACAATTCCACACAACATACGAGCCGGAAGCATAAAGTGTAAAGCCTGGGGTGCCTA
ATGAGTGAGCTAACTCACATTAATTGCGTTGCGCTCACTGCCCGCTTTCCAGTCGGGAAACCTGTCGTGC
CAGCTGCATTAATGAATCGGCCAACGCGCGGGGAGAGGCGGTTTGCGTATTGGGCGCTCTTCCGCTTCCT
CGCTCACTGACTCGCTGCGCTCGGTCGTTCGGCTGCGGCGAGCGGTATCAGCTCACTCAAAGGCGGTAAT
ACGGTTATCCACAGAATCAGGGGATAACGCAGGAAAGAACATGTGAGCAAAAGGCCAGCAAAAGGCCAGG
AACCGTAAAAAGGCCGCGTTGCTGGCGTTTTTCCATAGGCTCCGCCCCCCTGACGAGCATCACAAAAATC
GACGCTCAAGTCAGAGGTGGCGAAACCCGACAGGACTATAAAGATACCAGGCGTTTCCCCCTGGAAGCTC
CCTCGTGCGCTCTCCTGTTCCGACCCTGCCGCTTACCGGATACCTGTCCGCCTTTCTCCCTTCGGGAAGC
GTGGCGCTTTCTCATAGCTCACGCTGTAGGTATCTCAGTTCGGTGTAGGTCGTTCGCTCCAAGCTGGGCT
GTGTGCACGAACCCCCCGTTCAGCCCGACCGCTGCGCCTTATCCGGTAACTATCGTCTTGAGTCCAACCC
GGTAAGACACGACTTATCGCCACTGGCAGCAGCCACTGGTAACAGGATTAGCAGAGCGAGGTATGTAGGC
GGTGCTACAGAGTTCTTGAAGTGGTGGCCTAACTACGGCTACACTAGAAGAACAGTATTTGGTATCTGCG
CTCTGCTGAAGCCAGTTACCTTCGGAAAAAGAGTTGGTAGCTCTTGATCCGGCAAACAAACCACCGCTGG
TAGCGGTGGTTTTTTTGTTTGCAAGCAGCAGATTACGCGCAGAAAAAAAGGATCTCAAGAAGATCCTTTG
ATCTTTTCTACGGGGTCTGACGCTCAGTGGAACGAAAACTCACGTTAAGGGATTTTGGTCATGAGATTAT
CAAAAAGGATCTTCACCTAGATCCTTTTAAATTAAAAATGAAGTTTTAAATCAATCTAAAGTATATATGA
GTAAACTTGGTCTGACAGTTACCAATGCTTAATCAGTGAGGCACCTATCTCAGCGATCTGTCTATTTCGT
TCATCCATAGTTGCCTGACTCCCCGTCGTGTAGATAACTACGATACGGGAGGGCTTACCATCTGGCCCCA
GTGCTGCAATGATACCGCGAGACCCACGCTCACCGGCTCCAGATTTATCAGCAATAAACCAGCCAGCCGG
AAGGGCCGAGCGCAGAAGTGGTCCTGCAACTTTATCCGCCTCCATCCAGTCTATTAATTGTTGCCGGGAA
GCTAGAGTAAGTAGTTCGCCAGTTAATAGTTTGCGCAACGTTGTTGCCATTGCTACAGGCATCGTGGTGT
CACGCTCGTCGTTTGGTATGGCTTCATTCAGCTCCGGTTCCCAACGATCAAGGCGAGTTACATGATCCCC
CATGTTGTGCAAAAAAGCGGTTAGCTCCTTCGGTCCTCCGATCGTTGTCAGAAGTAAGTTGGCCGCAGTG
TTATCACTCATGGTTATGGCAGCACTGCATAATTCTCTTACTGTCATGCCATCCGTAAGATGCTTTTCTG
TGACTGGTGAGTACTCAACCAAGTCATTCTGAGAATAGTGTATGCGGCGACCGAGTTGCTCTTGCCCGGC
GTCAATACGGGATAATACCGCGCCACATAGCAGAACTTTAAAAGTGCTCATCATTGGAAAACGTTCTTCG
GGGCGAAAACTCTCAAGGATCTTACCGCTGTTGAGATCCAGTTCGATGTAACCCACTCGTGCACCCAACT
GATCTTCAGCATCTTTTACTTTCACCAGCGTTTCTGGGTGAGCAAAAACAGGAAGGCAAAATGCCGCAAA
AAAGGGAATAAGGGCGACACGGAAATGTTGAATACTCAT
